>Addgene plasmid #208324 | pcDNA TfR1-TinyERRE | addgene full sequence | sequence record 414748 | Addgene NGS Result
GACGGATCGGGAGATCTCCCGATCCCCTATGGTGCACTCTCAGTACAATCTGCTCTGATGCCGCATAGTT
AAGCCAGTATCTGCTCCCTGCTTGTGTGTTGGAGGTCGCTGAGTAGTGCGCGAGCAAAATTTAAGCTACA
ACAAGGCAAGGCTTGACCGACAATTGCATGAAGAATCTGCTTAGGGTTAGGCGTTTTGCGCTGCTTCGCG
ATGTACGGGCCAGATATACGCGTTGACATTGATTATTGACTAGTTATTAATAGTAATCAATTACGGGGTC
ATTAGTTCATAGCCCATATATGGAGTTCCGCGTTACATAACTTACGGTAAATGGCCCGCCTGGCTGACCG
CCCAACGACCCCCGCCCATTGACGTCAATAATGACGTATGTTCCCATAGTAACGCCAATAGGGACTTTCC
ATTGACGTCAATGGGTGGAGTATTTACGGTAAACTGCCCACTTGGCAGTACATCAAGTGTATCATATGCC
AAGTACGCCCCCTATTGACGTCAATGACGGTAAATGGCCCGCCTGGCATTATGCCCAGTACATGACCTTA
TGGGACTTTCCTACTTGGCAGTACATCTACGTATTAGTCATCGCTATTACCATGGTGATGCGGTTTTGGC
AGTACATCAATGGGCGTGGATAGCGGTTTGACTCACGGGGATTTCCAAGTCTCCACCCCATTGACGTCAA
TGGGAGTTTGTTTTGGCACCAAAATCAACGGGACTTTCCAAAATGTCGTAACAACTCCGCCCCATTGACG
CAAATGGGCGGTAGGCGTGTACGGTGGGAGGTCTATATAAGCAGAGCTCTCTGGCTAACTAGAGAACCCA
CTGCTTACTGGCTTATCGAAATTAATACGACTCACTATAGGGAGACCCAAGCTTGGTACCGAGCTCGGAT
CCACTAGTAACGGCCGCCAGTGTGCTGGAATTCCGCGGACTGTAGAGGCGCTTCCTAGTACTCCCTTGTA
GCAGCTGAGAATGATGGATCAAGCCAGATCAGCATTCTCTAACTTGTTTGGTGGGGAACCATTGTCATAC
ACCCGGTTTAGCCTTGCTCGGCAAGTAGATGGAGATAACAGTCATGTGGAGATGAAACTGGCTGCAGATG
AAGAAGAAAATGCCGACAATAACATGAAGGCTAGTGTCAGAAAACCCAAGAGGTTTAATGGAAGACTCTG
CTTTGCAGCTATTGCACTAGTCATTTTCTTCTTGATTGGATTCATGAGTGGCTACCTGGGCTATTGTAAG
CGTGTAGAACAAAAAGAGGAGTGTGTGAAACTGGCTGAAACGGAGGAGACAGACAAGTCAGAAACCATGG
AAACAGAGGATGTTCCTACATCATCTCGCTTATATTGGGCAGACCTCAAAACACTGTTGTCAGAGAAGTT
GAACTCCATAGAGTTTGCTGACACCATCAAGCAGCTGAGCCAGAATACATACACTCCTCGTGAGGCTGGA
TCTCAAAAAGATGAAAGTCTTGCCTATTATATTGAAAATCAGTTCCATGAATTTAAATTCAGCAAAGTCT
GGCGAGATGAACACTATGTGAAGATTCAAGTGAAAAGCAGCATTGGTCAAAACATGGTGACCATAGTGCA
GTCAAATGGTAACTTAGACCCAGTGGAGTCTCCCGAGGGTTATGTGGCATTCAGTAAACCTACAGAAGTT
TCTGGTAAACTGGTCCATGCTAATTTTGGCACTAAAAAGGACTTTGAAGAACTAAGTTATTCTGTGAATG
GATCTTTAGTGATTGTTAGAGCAGGGGAAATTACTTTTGCAGAAAAGGTTGCAAATGCCCAAAGCTTTAA
TGCAATTGGTGTCCTCATATACATGGACAAGAATAAATTCCCCGTTGTTGAGGCAGACCTTGCACTCTTT
GGACATGCTCATCTAGGAACTGGTGATCCATACACACCTGGCTTTCCTTCTTTCAATCATACTCAGTTTC
CGCCATCTCAGTCATCAGGGTTGCCTAATATACCTGTGCAAACAATCTCAAGAGCTGCTGCAGAAAAGCT
ATTTGGAAAAATGGAAGGAAGCTGTCCTGCTAGATGGAACATAGATTCTTCATGTAAGCTGGAACTTTCA
CAGAATCAAAATGTGAAGCTCATTGTGAAAAACGTACTGAAAGAAAGAAGAATACTTAACATCTTTGGAG
TTATTAAAGGTTATGAGGAACCAGACCGTTATGTTGTAGTAGGAGCCCAGAGAGACGCTTTGGGTGCTGG
TGTTGCGGCGAAGTCCAGTGTGGGAACAGGTCTTCTGTTGAAACTTGCCCAAGTATTCTCAGATATGATT
TCAAAAGATGGATTTAGACCCAGCAGAAGTATAATCTTTGCCAGCTGGACTGCAGGCGACTTTGGAGCTG
TTGGTGCCACTGAGTGGTTGGAGGGATACCTTTCATCTTTGCATTTAAAAGCTTTCACTTATATTAATTT
GGATAAAGTTGTCCTTGGTACTAGTAACTTCAAAGTTTCTGCCAGCCCCTTATTATATACACTTATGGGA
AAGATAATGCAAGATGTAAAGCATCCAGTTGATGGAAAATCTCTATATAGAGACAGCAATTGGATTAGCA
AAGTTGAGAAACTTTCCTTTGACAATGCTGCATATCCTTTCCTTGCATATTCTGGAATCCCAGCAGTTTC
TTTTTGTTTTTGTGAGGATGCAGACTATCCTTATTTGGGCACTAGATTGGATACCTATGAGGCATTGACT
CAGAAAGTTCCTCAGCTCAACCAAATGGTTCGTACAGCAGCGGAAGTGGCTGGTCAGCTCATTATTAAAC
TTACCCATGACGTTGAATTGAACCTGGACTATGAGATGTATAACAGCAAACTACTGTCATTTATGAAGGA
TCTGAACCAGTTCAAAACAGATATCAGGGATATGGGTCTAAGTCTACAGTGGCTGTATTCCGCTCGTGGA
GACTACTTCCGTGCTACTTCTAGACTAACAACTGATTTTCATAATGCTGAGAAAACAAACAGATTTGTCA
TGAGGGAAATCAATGATCGTATTATGAAAGTGGAGTATCACTTCCTGTCGCCCTATGTATCTCCAAGAGA
GTCTCCTTTCCGACATATCTTCTGGGGCTCTGGCTCTCACACTCTCTCAGCTTTAGTGGAGAACTTGAAG
CTTCGTCAAAAAAATATTACTGCTTTTAATGAAACCCTCTTCAGAAACCAGTTGGCCCTGGCTACTTGGA
CTATTCAGGGAGTCGCAAATGCCCTCTCTGGTGACATTTGGAATATTGACAATGAGTTTGGTAGCGGCAG
CGGTAGCACCGGTCTCGAAATCGAAGTTGCGTTCCTGGAACGTCGTGTTACCGCGCTGCGTACCCGTAAC
GCGGAACTGCGTCAGGAAGTTCAGCGTCTGGAAAACGAATACGGTCCGCTGACCGGTTAAATGTAACATG
CATAATTAAATAAGAGCAGGGTAGTCTGTTTCTAAAAAAAAAAAAAAAAAAAAAAAAAAAGGAATTCTGC
AGATATCCATCACACTGGCGGCCGCTCGAGCATGCATCTAGAGGGCCCTATTCTATAGTGTCACCTAAAT
GCTAGAGCTCGCTGATCAGCCTCGACTGTGCCTTCTAGTTGCCAGCCATCTGTTGTTTGCCCCTCCCCCG
TGCCTTCCTTGACCCTGGAAGGTGCCACTCCCACTGTCCTTTCCTAATAAAATGAGGAAATTGCATCGCA
TTGTCTGAGTAGGTGTCATTCTATTCTGGGGGGTGGGGTGGGGCAGGACAGCAAGGGGGAGGATTGGGAA
GACAATAGCAGGCATGCTGGGGATGCGGTGGGCTCTATGGCTTCTGAGGCGGAAAGAACCAGCTGGGGCT
CTAGGGGGTATCCCC
[124 nt withheld, positions 3866-3989]
C
[91 nt withheld, positions 3991-4081]
A
[49 nt withheld, positions 4083-4131]
CCTTTGACGTTGGAGTCCACGTTCTTT
[37 nt withheld, positions 4159-4195]
ACCCTATCTCGGTCTATTCTTTTGATTTATAAGGGATTTTGCCGATTTCGGCCTATTGGTTAAAAAATGA
GCTGATTTAACAAAAATTTAACGCGAATTAATTCTGTGGAATGTGTGTCAGTTAGGGTGTGGAAAGTCCC
CAGGCTCCCCAGCAGGCAGAAGTATGCAAAGCATGCATCTCAATTAGTCAGCAACCATAGTCCCGCCCCT
CMCWCCCCCCCCASCAGGCAGAAGTATGCAAAGCATGCATCTCAATTAGTCAGCAACCATAGTCCCGCCC
CTAACTCCGCCCATCCCGCCCCTAACTCCGCCCAGTTCCGCCCATTCTCCGCCCCATGGCTGACTAATTT
TTTTTATTTATGCAGAGGCCGAGGCCGCCTCTGCCTCTGAGCTATTCCAGAAGTAGTGAGGAGGCTTTTT
TGGAGGCCTAGGCTTTTGCAAAAAGCTCCTGGGAGCTTGTATATCCATTTTCGGATCTGATCAAGAGACA
GGATGAGGATCGTTTCGCATGATTGAACAAGATGGATTGCACGCAGGTTCTCCGGCCGCTTGGGTGGAGA
GGCTATTCGGCTATGACTGGGCACAACAGACAATCGGCTGCTCTGATGCCGCCGTGTTCCGGCTGTCAGC
GCAGGGGCGCCCGGTTCTTTTTGTCAAGACCGACCTGTCCGGTGCCCTGAATGAACTGCAGGACGAGGCA
GCGCGGCTATCGTGGCTGGCCACGACGGGCGTTCCTTGCGCAGCTGTGCTCGACGTTGTCACTGAAGCGG
GAAGGGACTGGCTGCTATTGGGCGAAGTGCCGGGGCAGGATCTCCTGTCATCTCACCTTGCTCCTGCCGA
GAAAGTATCCATCATGGCTGATGCAATGCGGCGGCTGCATACGCTTGATCCGGCTACCTGCCCATTCGAC
CACCAAGCGAAACATCGCATCGAGCGAGCACGTACTCGGATGGAAGCCGGTCTTGTCGATCAGGATGATC
TGGACGAAGAGCATCAGGGGCTCGCGCCAGCCGAACTGTTCGCCAGGCTCAAGGCGCGCATGCCCGACGG
CGAGGATCTCGTCGTGACCCATGGCGATGCCTGCTTGCCGAATATCATGGTGGAAAATGGCCGCTTTTCT
GGATTCATCGACTGTGGCCGGCTGGGTGTGGCGGACCGCTATCAGGACATAGCGTTGGCTACCCGTGATA
TTGCTGAAGAGCTTGGCGGCGAATGGGCTGACCGCTTCCTCGTGCTTTACGGTATCGCCGCTCCCGATTC
GCAGCGCATCGCCTTCTATCGCCTTCTTGACGAGTTCTTCTGAGCGGGACTCTGGGGTTCGAAATGACCG
ACCAAGCGACGCCCAACCTGCCATCACGAGATTTCGATTCCACCGCCGCCTTCTATGAAAGGTTGGGCTT
CGGAATCGTTTTCCGGGACGCCGGCTGGATGATCCTCCAGCGCGGGGATCTCATGCTGGAGTTCTTCGCC
CACCCCAACTTGTTTATTGCAGCTTATAATGGTTACAAATAAAGCAATAGCATCACAAATTTCACAAATA
AAGCATTTTTTTCACTGCATTCTAGTTGTGGTTTGTCCAAACTCATCAATGTATCTTATCATGTCTGTAT
ACCGTCGACCTCTAGCTAGAGCTTGGCGTAATCATGGTCATAGCTGTTTCCTGTGTGAAATTGTTATCCG
CTCACAATTCCACACAACATACGAGCCGGAAGCATAAAGTGTAAAGCCTGGGGTGCCTAATGAGTGAGCT
AACTCACATTAATTGCGTTGCGCTCACTGCCCGCTTTCCAGTCGGGAAACCTGTCGTGCCAGCTGCATTA
ATGAATCGGCCAACGCGCGGGGAGAGGCGGTTTGCGTATTGGGCGCTCTTCCGCTTCCTCGCTCACTGAC
TCGCTGCGCTCGGTCGTTCGGCTGCGGCGAGCGGTATCAGCTCACTCAAAGGCGGTAATACGGTTATCCA
CAGAATCAGGGGATAACGCAGGAAAGAACATGTGAGCAAAAGGCCAGCAAAAGGCCAGGAACCGTAAAAA
GGCCGCGTTGCTGGCGTTTTTCCATAGGCTCCGCCCCCCTGACGAGCATCACAAAAATCGACGCTCAAGT
CAGAGGTGGCGAAACCCGACAGGACTATAAAGATACCAGGCGTTTCCCCCTGGAAGCTCCCTCGTGCGCT
CTCCTGTTCCGACCCTGCCGCTTACCGGATACCTGTCCGCCTTTCTCCCTTCGGGAAGCGTGGCGCTTTC
TCATAGCTCACGCTGTAGGTATCTCAGTTCGGTGTAGGTCGTTCGCTCCAAGCTGGGCTGTGTGCACGAA
CCCCCCGTTCAGCCCGACCGCTGCGCCTTATCCGGTAACTATCGTCTTGAGTCCAACCCGGTAAGACACG
ACTTATCGCCACTGGCAGCAGCCACTGGTAACAGGATTAGCAGAGCGAGGTATGTAGGCGGTGCTACAGA
GTTCTTGAAGTGGTGGCCTAACTACGGCTACACTAGAAGAACAGTATTTGGTATCTGCGCTCTGCTGAAG
CCAGTTACCTTCGGAAAAAGAGTTGGTAGCTCTTGATCCGGCAAACAAACCACCGCTGGTAGCGGTGGTT
TTTTTGTTTGCAAGCAGCAGATTACGCGCAGAAAAAAAGGATCTCAAGAAGATCCTTTGATCTTTTCTAC
GGGGTCTGACGCTCAGTGGAACGAAAACTCACGTTAAGGGATTTTGGTCATGAGATTATCAAAAAGGATC
TTCACCTAGATCCTTTTAAATTAAAAATGAAGTTTTAAATCAATCTAAAGTATATATGAGTAAACTTGGT
CTGACAGTTACCAATGCTTAATCAGTGAGGCACCTATCTCAGCGATCTGTCTATTTCGTTCATCCATAGT
TGCCTGACTCCCCGTCGTGTAGATAACTACGATACGGGAGGGCTTACCATCTGGCCCCAGTGCTGCAATG
ATACCGCGAGACCCACGCTCACCGGCTCCAGATTTATCAGCAATAAACCAGCCAGCCGGAAGGGCCGAGC
GCAGAAGTGGTCCTGCAACTTTATCCGCCTCCATCCAGTCTATTAATTGTTGCCGGGAAGCTAGAGTAAG
TAGTTCGCCAGTTAATAGTTTGCGCAACGTTGTTGCCATTGCTACAGGCATCGTGGTGTCACGCTCGTCG
TTTGGTATGGCTTCATTCAGCTCCGGTTCCCAACGATCAAGGCGAGTTACATGATCCCCCATGTTGTGCA
AAAAAGCGGTTAGCTCCTTCGGTCCTCCGATCGTTGTCAGAAGTAAGTTGGCCGCAGTGTTATCACTCAT
GGTTATGGCAGCACTGCATAATTCTCTTACTGTCATGCCATCCGTAAGATGCTTTTCTGTGACTGGTGAG
TACTCAACCAAGTCATTCTGAGAATAGTGTATGCGGCGACCGAGTTGCTCTTGCCCGGCGTCAATACGGG
ATAATACCGCGCCACATAGCAGAACTTTAAAAGTGCTCATCATTGGAAAACGTTCTTCGGGGCGAAAACT
CTCAAGGATCTTACCGCTGTTGAGATCCAGTTCGATGTAACCCACTCGTGCACCCAACTGATCTTCAGCA
TCTTTTACTTTCACCAGCGTTTCTGGGTGAGCAAAAACAGGAAGGCAAAATGCCGCAAAAAAGGGAATAA
GGGCGACACGGAAATGTTGAATACTCATACTCTTCCTTTTTCAATATTATTGAAGCATTTATCAGGGTTA
TTGTCTCATGAGCGGATACATATTTGAATGTATTTAGAAAAATAAACAAATAGGGGTTCCGCGCACATTT
CCCCGAAAAGTGCCACCTGACGTC
Features (pLannotate 1.2.2; 22 found; start..end, strand, type, name):
     28..80      -  misc_feature   bom (fragment): basis of mobility region from pBR322
    235..614     +  enhancer       CMV enhancer: human cytomegalovirus immediate early enhancer
    615..818     +  promoter       CMV promoter: human cytomegalovirus (CMV) immediate early promoter
    814..847     +  LTR            5' LTR (truncated) (fragment): truncated 5' long terminal repeat (LTR) from HIV-1
    863..881     +  promoter       T7 promoter: promoter for bacteriophage T7 RNA polymerase
    991..3279    +  CDS            Tfrc: TFR1_MOUSE - Also known as Trfr. Experimental evidence at protein level: Swiss-Prot protein existence level 1. Cellular uptake of iron occurs via receptor-mediated endocytosis of ligand-occupied transferrin receptor into specialized endosomes (By similarity). Endosomal acidification leads to iron release. The apotransferrin-receptor complex is then recycled to the cell surface with a return to neutral pH and the concomitant loss of affinity of apotransferrin for its receptor. Transferrin receptor is necessary for development of erythrocytes and the nervous system (By similarity). Upon stimulat
   3477..3493    +  promoter       ARG4 promoter (fragment): S. cerevisiae ARG4
   3552..3570    -  promoter       SP6 promoter: promoter for bacteriophage SP6 RNA polymerase
   3596..3820    +  polyA_signal   bGH poly(A) signal: bovine growth hormone polyadenylation signal
   3824..3845    +  promoter       SV40 promoter (fragment): SV40 enhancer and early promoter
   3866..4294    +  rep_origin     f1 ori (sequence partly withheld): f1 bacteriophage origin of replication; arrow indicates direction of (+) strand synthesis
   4299..4637    +  promoter       SV40 promoter (fragment): SV40 enhancer and early promoter
   4704..5495    +  CDS            neo: KKA2_KLEPN - Also known as kan, nptII. Experimental evidence at protein level: Swiss-Prot protein existence level 1. Resistance to kanamycin, neomycin, paromomycin, ribostamycin, butirosin and gentamicin B. From Klebsiella pneumoniae.
   5519..5677    +  CDS            ble (fragment): BLE_KLEPN - Experimental evidence at protein level: Swiss-Prot protein existence level 1. Binding protein with a strong affinity to the bleomycin family of antibiotics. Binds to CL990; an antimitotic-antibiotic compound. From Klebsiella pneumoniae.
   5672..5793    +  polyA_signal   SV40 poly(A) signal: SV40 polyadenylation signal
   5866..5882    -  protein_bind   lac operator: The lac repressor binds to the lac operator to inhibit transcription in E. coli. This inhibition can be relieved by adding lactose or isopropyl-β-D-thiogalactopyranoside (IPTG). lac repressor encoded by lacI
   5890..5920    -  promoter       lac promoter: promoter for the E. coli lac operon
   5935..5956    -  protein_bind   CAP binding site: CAP binding activates transcription in the presence of cAMP. E. coli catabolite activator protein
   5969..6061    -  CDS            lacI (fragment): lac repressor; lacI; The lac repressor binds to the lac operator to inhibit transcription in E. coli. This inhibition can be relieved by adding lactose or isopropyl-β-D-thiogalactopyranoside (IPTG).
   6244..6832    -  rep_origin     ori: high-copy-number ColE1/pMB1/pBR322/pUC origin of replication
   7003..7863    -  CDS            AmpR: β-lactamase; bla; confers resistance to ampicillin, carbenicillin, and related antibiotics
   7864..7968    -  promoter       AmpR promoter: bla
