[The description below was written by a language model from this plasmid's Addgene catalogue record and pLannotate feature annotations shown in this document.]
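Description:
pcDNA TfR1-TinyERRE is a mammalian expression plasmid built on the Invitrogen pcDNA3.1 backbone, with a sequenced length of about 8 kb. It is propagated in E. coli through a high-copy ColE1/pUC-type origin and selected with ampicillin via the β-lactamase gene and its native promoter. An f1 phage origin is also present. For selection in mammalian cells, an SV40 early promoter drives the neomycin phosphotransferase gene, followed by an SV40 polyadenylation signal, which allows G418 selection of stable transfectants.

The payload is the mouse transferrin receptor 1 (Tfrc) coding sequence, inserted by Gibson assembly and placed under the human cytomegalovirus immediate-early enhancer and promoter, with the bovine growth hormone polyadenylation signal terminating the transcript. T7 and SP6 phage promoters flank the insert region, as is usual for this backbone. The receptor carries a C-terminal TinyERRE tag. Because TfR1 is a type II membrane protein, this places the tag on the extracellular domain, as the record states, where it should be reachable from outside the cell. The tag itself is not picked up as a separate feature in the automated annotation, which marks only the Tfrc reading frame. Several small fragment hits (HIV-1 LTR, ARG4 promoter, ble, lacI) are probably short sequence matches to backbone or linker sequence rather than functional elements.

The construct comes from work on orthogonal versatile interacting peptide tags for imaging cellular proteins. It is intended for expressing a tagged transferrin receptor in mammalian cells so that it can be labelled and imaged through the peptide tag.
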