Addgene plasmid #208324: pcDNA TfR1-TinyERRE
Purpose: C-terminal TinyERRE-tagged transferrin receptor 1 (tag on extracellular domain).
Depositing lab: Kimberly Beatty. Depositing organization: Oregon Health & Science University. Publication: Orthogonal Versatile Interacting Peptide Tags for Imaging Cellular Proteins. Suyama A, Devlin KL, Macias-Contreras M, Doh JK, Shinde U, Beatty KE. Biochemistry. 2023 Jun 6;62(11):1735-1743. doi: 10.1021/acs.biochem.2c00712. Epub 2023 May 11. PubMed 37167569.
Backbone
  Vector backbone: pcDNA3.1
  Backbone manufacturer: Invitrogen
  Backbone size w/o insert (bp): 5428
  Vector type: Mammalian Expression
  Selectable markers: Neomycin (select with G418)
Growth in bacteria
  Bacterial resistance: Ampicillin, 100 μg/mL
  Growth temperature: 37°C
  Growth strain: DH5alpha
  Copy number: High Copy
Gene/Insert
  Gene/Insert name: TfR1-TinyERRE (alt name: TfR1-Tiny)
  Species: M. musculus (mouse)
  Tag / fusion protein: TinyERRE (C terminal on insert)
  Cloning method: Gibson Cloning
  Sequencing primers: 5′ CMV-F; 3′ BGH-R
Terms and licenses: Academic/Nonprofit Terms; Industry Terms: Not Available to Industry
How to cite: pcDNA TfR1-TinyERRE was a gift from Kimberly Beatty (Addgene plasmid # 208324 ; http://n2t.net/addgene:208324 ; RRID:Addgene_208324)
